>Addgene plasmid #142254 | TFORF0992 | addgene full sequence | sequence record 395747 | Addgene NGS Result
TTAATGTAGTCTTATGCAATACTCTTGTAGTCTTGCAACATGGTAACGATGAGTTAGCAACATGCCTTAC
AAGGAGAGAAAAAGCACCGTGCATGCCGATTGGTGGAAGTAAGGTGGTACGATCGTGCCTTATTAGGAAG
GCAACAGACGGGTCTGACATGGATTGGACGAACCACTGAATTGCCGCATTGCAGAGATATTGTATTTAAG
TGCCTAGCTCGATACATAAACGGGTCTCTCTGGTTAGACCAGATCTGAGCCTGGGAGCTCTCTGGCTAAC
TAGGGAACCCACTGCTTAAGCCTCAATAAAGCTTGCCTTGAGTGCTTCAAGTAGTGTGTGCCCGTCTGTT
GTGTGACTCTGGTAACTAGAGATCCCTCAGACCCTTTTAGTCAGTGTGGAAAATCTCTAGCAGTGGCGCC
CGAACAGGGACTTGAAAGCGAAAGGGAAACCAGAGGAGCTCTCTCGACGCAGGACTCGGCTTGCTGAAGC
GCGCACGGCAAGAGGCGAGGGGCGGCGACTGGTGAGTACGCCAAAAATTTTGACTAGCGGAGGCTAGAAG
GAGAGAGATGGGTGCGAGAGCGTCAGTATTAAGCGGGGGAGAATTAGATCGCGATGGGAAAAAATTCGGT
TAAGGCCAGGGGGAAAGAAAAAATATAAATTAAAACATATAGTATGGGCAAGCAGGGAGCTAGAACGATT
CGCAGTTAATCCTGGCCTGTTAGAAACATCAGAAGGCTGTAGACAAATACTGGGACAGCTACAACCATCC
CTTCAGACAGGATCAGAAGAACTTAGATCATTATATAATACAGTAGCAACCCTCTATTGTGTGCATCAAA
GGATAGAGATAAAAGACACCAAGGAAGCTTTAGACAAGATAGAGGAAGAGCAAAACAAAAGTAAGACCAC
CGCACAGCAAGCGGCCGCTGATCTTCAGACCTGGAGGAGGAGATATGAGGGACAATTGGAGAAGTGAATT
ATATAAATATAAAGTAGTAAAAATTGAACCATTAGGAGTAGCACCCACCAAGGCAAAGAGAAGAGTGGTG
CAGAGAGAAAAAAGAGCAGTGGGAATAGGAGCTTTGTTCCTTGGGTTCTTGGGAGCAGCAGGAAGCACTA
TGGGCGCAGCGTCAATGACGCTGACGGTACAGGCCAGACAATTATTGTCTGGTATAGTGCAGCAGCAGAA
CAATTTGCTGAGGGCTATTGAGGCGCAACAGCATCTGTTGCAACTCACAGTCTGGGGCATCAAGCAGCTC
CAGGCAAGAATCCTGGCTGTGGAAAGATACCTAAAGGATCAACAGCTCCTGGGGATTTGGGGTTGCTCTG
GAAAACTCATTTGCACCACTGCTGTGCCTTGGAATGCTAGTTGGAGTAATAAATCTCTGGAACAGATTTG
GAATCACACGACCTGGATGGAGTGGGACAGAGAAATTAACAATTACACAAGCTTAATACACTCCTTAATT
GAAGAATCGCAAAACCAGCAAGAAAAGAATGAACAAGAATTATTGGAATTAGATAAATGGGCAAGTTTGT
GGAATTGGTTTAACATAACAAATTGGCTGTGGTATATAAAATTATTCATAATGATAGTAGGAGGCTTGGT
AGGTTTAAGAATAGTTTTTGCTGTACTTTCTATAGTGAATAGAGTTAGGCAGGGATATTCACCATTATCG
TTTCAGACCCACCTCCCAACCCCGAGGGGACCCATGCATTGCATCTCAATTAGTCAGCAACCAGGTGTGG
AAAGTCCCCAGGCTCCCCAGCAGGCAGAAGTATGCAAAGCATGCGTCTCAATTAGTCAGCAACCATAGTC
CCGCCCCTAACTCCGCCCATCCCGCCCCTAACTCCGCCCAGTTCCGCCCATTCTCCGCCCCATGGCTGAC
TAATTTTTTTTATTTATGCAGAGGCCGAGGCCGCCTCGGCCTCTGAGCTATTCCAGAAGTAGTGAGGAGG
CTTTTTTGGAGGCCTAGGCTTTTGCAAAAAGCTTTCTAGAGGTACCACCGGAGCTTACCATGACCGAGTA
CAAGCCCACGGTGCGCCTCGCCACCCGCGACGACGTCCCCAGGGCCGTACGCACCCTCGCCGCCGCGTTC
GCCGACTACCCCGCCACGCGCCACACCGTCGATCCGGACCGCCACATCGAGCGGGTCACCGAGCTGCAAG
AACTCTTCCTCACGCGCGTCGGGCTCGACATCGGCAAGGTGTGGGTCGCGGACGACGGCGCCGCCGTGGC
GGTCTGGACCACGCCGGAGAGCGTCGAAGCGGGGGCGGTGTTCGCCGAGATCGGCCCGCGCATGGCCGAG
TTGAGCGGTTCCCGGCTGGCCGCGCAGCAACAGATGGAAGGCCTCCTGGCGCCGCACCGGCCCAAGGAGC
CCGCGTGGTTCCTGGCCACCGTCGGCGTCTCGCCCGACCACCAGGGCAAGGGTCTGGGCAGCGCCGTCGT
GCTCCCCGGAGTGGAGGCGGCCGAGCGCGCCGGGGTGCCCGCCTTCCTGGAGACCTCCGCGCCCCGCAAC
CTCCCCTTCTACGAGCGGCTCGGCTTCACCGTCACCGCCGACGTCGAGGTGCCCGAAGGACCGCGCACCT
GGTGCATGACCCGCAAGCCCGGTGCCAGTTAACGAATTCTAGATCTTGAGACAAATGGCAGTATTCATCC
ACAATTTTAAAAGAAAAGGGGGGATTGGGGGGTACAGTGCAGGGGAAAGAATAGTAGACATAATAGCAAC
AGACATACAAACTAAAGAATTACAAAAACAAATTACAAAAATTCAAAATTTTCGGGTTTATTACAGGGAC
AGCAGAGATCCACTTTGGCGCCGGCTCGAGGCCTGCAGGTGCAAAGATGGATAAAGTTTTAAACAGAGAG
GAATCTTTGCAGCTAATGGACCTTCTAGGTCTTGAAAGGAGTGGGAATTGGCTCCGGTGCCCGTCAGTGG
GCAGAGCGCACATCGCCCACAGTCCCCGAGAAGTTGGGGGGAGGGGTCGGCAATTGAACCGGTGCCTAGA
GAAGGTGGCGCGGGGTAAACTGGGAAAGTGATGTCGTGTACTGGCTCCGCCTTTTTCCCGAGGGTGGGGG
AGAACCGTATATAAGTGCAGTAGTCGCCGTGAACGTTCTTTTTCGCAACGGGTTTGCCGCCAGAACACAG
GTAAGTGCCGTGTGTGGTTCCCGCGGGCCTGGCCTCTTTACGGGTTATGGCCCTTGCGTGCCTTGAATTA
CTTCCACCTGGCTGCAGTACGTGATTCTTGATCCCGAGCTTCGGGTTGGAAGTGGGTGGGAGAGTTCGAG
GCCTTGCGCTTAAGGAGCCCCTTCGCCTCGTGCTTGAGTTGAGGCCTGGCCTGGGCGCTGGGGCCGCCGC
GTGCGAATCTGGTGGCACCTTCGCGCCTGTCTCGCTGCTTTCGATAAGTCTCTAGCCATTTAAAATTTTT
GATGACCTGCTGCGACGCTTTTTTTCTGGCAAGATAGTCTTGTAAATGCGGGCCAAGATCTGCACACTGG
TATTTCGGTTTTTGGGGCCGCGGGCGGCGACGGGGCCCGTGCGTCCCAGCGCACATGTTCGGCGAGGCGG
GGCCTGCGAGCGCGGCCACCGAGAATCGGACGGGGGTAGTCTCAAGCTGGCCGGCCTGCTCTGGTGCCTG
GCCTCGCGCCGCCGTGTATCGCCCCGCCCTGGGCGGCAAGGCTGGCCCGGTCGGCACCAGTTGCGTGAGC
GGAAAGATGGCCGCTTCCCGGCCCTGCTGCAGGGAGCTCAAAATGGAGGACGCGGCGCTCGGGAGAGCGG
GCGGGTGAGTCACCCACACAAAGGAAAAGGGCCTTTCCGTCCTCAGCCGTCGCTTCATGTGACTCCACGG
AGTACCGGGCGCCGTCCAGGCACCTCGATTAGTTCTCGAGCTTTTGGAGTACGTCGTCTTTAGGTTGGGG
GGAGGGGTTTTATGCGATGGAGTTTCCCCACACTGAGTGGGTGGAGACTGAAGTTAGGCCAGCTTGGCAC
TTGATGTAATTCTCCTTGGAATTTGCCCTTTTTGAGTTTGGATCTTGGTTCATTCTCAAGCCTCAGACAG
TGGTTCAAAGTTTTTTTCTTCCATTTCAGGTGTCGTGAGGCTAGCACCGCCACCATGAGCCTCCCGGAGG
ACGGCATGAGTTCTGGACACTTCAGGAGTCCTCAGCTAGTGACATGGTCGGTCACTGCTTCTGTTCGGAA
CAGAGATCCCCCTGAGATAGAATACAGAAGTAATATGACTTCTCCAACACTCCTGGATGCCAACCCCATG
GAGAACCCAGCACTGTTTAATGACATCAAGATTGAGCCCCCAGAAGAACTTTTGGCTAGTGATTTCAGCC
TGCCCCAAGTGGAACCAGTTGACCTCTCCTTTCACAAGCCCAAGGCTCCTCTCCAGCCTGCTAGCATGCT
ACAAGCTCCAATACGTCCCCCCAAGCCACAGTCTTCTCCCCAGACCCTTGTGGTGTCCACGTCAACATCT
GACATGAGCACTTCAGCAAACATTCCTACTGTTCTGACCCCAGGCTCTGTCCTGACCTCCTCTCAGAGCA
CTGGTAGCCAGCAGATCTTACATGTCATTCACACTATCCCCTCAGTCAGTCTGCCAAATAAGATGGGTGG
CCTGAAGACCATCCCAGTGGTAGTGCAGTCTCTGCCCATGGTGTATACTACTTTGCCTGCAGATGGGGGC
CCTGCAGCCATTACAGTCCCACTCATTGGAGGAGATGGTAAAAATGCTGGATCAGTGAAAGTTGACCCCA
CCTCCATGTCTCCACTGGAAATTCCAAGTGACAGTGAGGAGAGTACAATTGAGAGTGGATCCTCAGCCTT
GCAGAGTCTGCAGGGACTACAGCAAGAGAGAGAAGCCTTATAGTAATGAACTAGTCCGTAACTTGAAAGT
ATTTCGATTTCTTGGCTTTATATATCTTGTGGAAAGGACGACTCAAGGACTAACCGAGACGTTGCACGCG
TTAAGTCGACAATCAACCTCTGGATTACAAAATTTGTGAAAGATTGACTGGTATTCTTAACTATGTTGCT
CCTTTTACGCTATGTGGATACGCTGCTTTAATGCCTTTGTATCATGCTATTGCTTCCCGTATGGCTTTCA
TTTTCTCCTCCTTGTATAAATCCTGGTTGCTGTCTCTTTATGAGGAGTTGTGGCCCGTTGTCAGGCAACG
TGGCGTGGTGTGCACTGTGTTTGCTGACGCAACCCCCACTGGTTGGGGCATTGCCACCACCTGTCAGCTC
CTTTCCGGGACTTTCGCTTTCCCCCTCCCTATTGCCACGGCGGAACTCATCGCCGCCTGCCTTGCCCGCT
GCTGGACAGGGGCTCGGCTGTTGGGCACTGACAATTCCGTGGTGTTGTCGGGGAAATCATCGTCCTTTCC
TTGGCTGCTCGCCTGTGTTGCCACCTGGATTCTGCGCGGGACGTCCTTCTGCTACGTCCCTTCGGCCCTC
AATCCAGCGGACCTTCCTTCCCGCGGCCTGCTGCCGGCTCTGCGGCCTCTTCCGCGTCTTCGCCTTCGCC
CTCAGACGAGTCGGATCTCCCTTTGGGCCGCCTCCCCGCGTCGACTTTAAGACCAATGACTTACAAGGCA
GCTGTAGATCTTAGCCACTTTTTAAAAGAAAAGGGGGGACTGGAAGGGCTAATTCACTCCCAACGAAGAC
AAGATCTGCTTTTTGCTTGTACTGGGTCTCTCTGGTTAGACCAGATCTGAGCCTGGGAGCTCTCTGGCTA
ACTAGGGAACCCACTGCTTAAGCCTCAATAAAGCTTGCCTTGAGTGCTTCAAGTAGTGTGTGCCCGTCTG
TTGTGTGACTCTGGTAACTAGAGATCCCTCAGACCCTTTTAGTCAGTGTGGAAAATCTCTAGCAGTACGT
ATAGTAGTTCATGTCATCTTATTATTCAGTATTTATAACTTGCAAAGAAATGAATATCAGAGAGTGAGAG
GAACTTGTTTATTGCAGCTTATAATGGTTACAAATAAAGCAATAGCATCACAAATTTCACAAATAAAGCA
TTTTTTTCACTGCATTCTAGTTGTGGTTTGTCCAAACTCATCAATGTATCTTATCATGTCTGGCTCTAGC
TATCCCGCCCCTAACTCCGCCCATCCCGCCCCTAACTCCGCCCAGTTCCGCCCATTCTCCGCCCCATGGC
TGACTAATTTTTTTTATTTATGCAGAGGCCGAGGCCGCCTCGGCCTCTGAGCTATTCCAGAAGTAGTGAG
GAGGCTTTTTTGGAGGCCTAGGGACGTACCCAATTCGCCCTATAGTGAGTCGTATTACGCGCGCTCACTG
GCCGTCGTTTTACAACGTCGTGACTGGGAAAACCCTGGCGTTACCCAACTTAATCGCCTTGCAGCACATC
CCCCTTTCGCCAGCTGGCGTAATAGCGAAGAGGCCCGCACCGATCGCCCTTCCCAACAGTTGCGCAGCCT
GAATGGCGAATGGG
[124 nt withheld, positions 6455-6578]
C
[91 nt withheld, positions 6580-6670]
A
[49 nt withheld, positions 6672-6720]
CCTTTGACGTTGGAGTCCACGTTCTTT
[37 nt withheld, positions 6748-6784]
ACCCTATCTCGGTCTATTCTTTTGATTTATAAGGGATTTTGCCGATTTCGGCCTATTGGTTAAAAAATGA
GCTGATTTAACAAAAATTTAACGCGAATTTTAACAAAATATTAACGCTTACAATTTAGGTGGCACTTTTC
GGGGAAATGTGCGCGGAACCCCTATTTGTTTATTTTTCTAAATACATTCAAATATGTATCCGCTCATGAG
ACAATAACCCTGATAAATGCTTCAATAATATTGAAAAAGGAAGAGTATGAGTATTCAACATTTCCGTGTC
GCCCTTATTCCCTTTTTTGCGGCATTTTGCCTTCCTGTTTTTGCTCACCCAGAAACGCTGGTGAAAGTAA
AAGATGCTGAAGATCAGTTGGGTGCACGAGTGGGTTACATCGAACTGGATCTCAACAGCGGTAAGATCCT
TGAGAGTTTTCGCCCCGAAGAACGTTTTCCAATGATGAGCACTTTTAAAGTTCTGCTATGTGGCGCGGTA
TTATCCCGTATTGACGCCGGGCAAGAGCAACTCGGTCGCCGCATACACTATTCTCAGAATGACTTGGTTG
AGTACTCACCAGTCACAGAAAAGCATCTTACGGATGGCATGACAGTAAGAGAATTATGCAGTGCTGCCAT
AACCATGAGTGATAACACTGCGGCCAACTTACTTCTGACAACGATCGGAGGACCGAAGGAGCTAACCGCT
TTTTTGCACAACATGGGGGATCATGTAACTCGCCTTGATCGTTGGGAACCGGAGCTGAATGAAGCCATAC
CAAACGACGAGCGTGACACCACGATGCCTGTAGCAATGGCAACAACGTTGCGCAAACTATTAACTGGCGA
ACTACTTACTCTAGCTTCCCGGCAACAATTAATAGACTGGATGGAGGCGGATAAAGTTGCAGGACCACTT
CTGCGCTCGGCCCTTCCGGCTGGCTGGTTTATTGCTGATAAATCTGGAGCCGGTGAGCGTGGGTCTCGCG
GTATCATTGCAGCACTGGGGCCAGATGGTAAGCCCTCCCGTATCGTAGTTATCTACACGACGGGGAGTCA
GGCAACTATGGATGAACGAAATAGACAGATCGCTGAGATAGGTGCCTCACTGATTAAGCATTGGTAACTG
TCAGACCAAGTTTACTCATATATACTTTAGATTGATTTAAAACTTCATTTTTAATTTAAAAGGATCTAGG
TGAAGATCCTTTTTGATAATCTCATGACCAAAATCCCTTAACGTGAGTTTTCGTTCCACTGAGCGTCAGA
CCCCGTAGAAAAGATCAAAGGATCTTCTTGAGATCCTTTTTTTCTGCGCGTAATCTGCTGCTTGCAAACA
AAAAAACCACCGCTACCAGCGGTGGTTTGTTTGCCGGATCAAGAGCTACCAACTCTTTTTCCGAAGGTAA
CTGGCTTCAGCAGAGCGCAGATACCAAATACTGTTCTTCTAGTGTAGCCGTAGTTAGGCCACCACTTCAA
GAACTCTGTAGCACCGCCTACATACCTCGCTCTGCTAATCCTGTTACCAGTGGCTGCTGCCAGTGGCGAT
AAGTCGTGTCTTACCGGGTTGGACTCAAGACGATAGTTACCGGATAAGGCGCAGCGGTCGGGCTGAACGG
GGGGTTCGTGCACACAGCCCAGCTTGGAGCGAACGACCTACACCGAACTGAGATACCTACAGCGTGAGCT
ATGAGAAAGCGCCACGCTTCCCGAAGGGAGAAAGGCGGACAGGTATCCGGTAAGCGGCAGGGTCGGAACA
GGAGAGCGCACGAGGGAGCTTCCAGGGGGAAACGCCTGGTATCTTTATAGTCCTGTCGGGTTTCGCCACC
TCTGACTTGAGCGTCGATTTTTGTGATGCTCGTCAGGGGGGCGGAGCCTATGGAAAAACGCCAGCAACGC
GGCCTTTTTACGGTTCCTGGCCTTTTGCTGGCCTTTTGCTCACATGTTCTTTCCTGCGTTATCCCCTGAT
TCTGTGGATAACCGTATTACCGCCTTTGAGTGAGCTGATACCGCTCGCCGCAGCCGAACGACCGAGCGCA
GCGAGTCAGTGAGCGAGGAAGCGGAAGAGCGCCCAATACGCAAACCGCCTCTCCCCGCGCGTTGGCCGAT
TCATTAATGCAGCTGGCACGACAGGTTTCCCGACTGGAAAGCGGGCAGTGAGCGCAACGCAATTAATGTG
AGTTAGCTCACTCATTAGGCACCCCAGGCTTTACACTTTATGCTTCCGGCTCGTATGTTGTGTGGAATTG
TGAGCGGATAACAATTTCACACAGGAAACAGCTATGACCATGATTACGCCAAGCGCGCAATTAACCCTCA
CTAAAGGGAACAAAAGCTGGAGCTGCAAGC
Features (pLannotate 1.2.2; 31 found; start..end, strand, type, name):
      5..231     +  promoter       RSV promoter: Rous sarcoma virus enhancer/promoter
    232..412     +  LTR            5' LTR (truncated): truncated 5' long terminal repeat (LTR) from HIV-1
    459..584     +  misc_feature   HIV-1 Ψ: packaging signal of human immunodeficiency virus type 1
    568..931     +  CDS            HIV-1 gag (fragment): gag protein from human immunodeficiency virus 1; gag
   1077..1310    +  misc_feature   RRE: The Rev response element (RRE) of HIV-1 allows for Rev-dependent mRNA export from the nucleus to the cytoplasm.
   1687..1713    +  CDS            Rev (fragment): human immunodeficiency virus 1 (HIV-1) Rev protein; rev; enhances nuclear export of unspliced and incompletely spliced viral mRNAs
   1720..1743    +  promoter       SV40 promoter (fragment): SV40 early promoter
   1744..1815    +  promoter       SV40 promoter (fragment): SV40 enhancer and early promoter
   1839..1974    +  rep_origin     SV40 ori: SV40 origin of replication
   2020..2616    +  CDS            PuroR (fragment): puromycin N-acetyltransferase; pac from Streptomyces; confers resistance to puromycin
   2665..2782    +  misc_feature   cPPT/CTS: central polypurine tract and central termination sequence of HIV-1
   2847..2913    +  CDS            small t antigen (fragment): SV40 (simian virus 40) small t antigen
   2920..4098    +  promoter       EF-1α promoter: strong constitutive promoter for human elongation factor EF-1α
   4181..4870    +  CDS            KLF8 (fragment): KLF8_HUMAN - Also known as BKLF3, ZNF741. Experimental evidence at protein level: Swiss-Prot protein existence level 1. Transcriptional repressor and activator. Binds to CACCC-boxes promoter elements. Also binds the GT-box of cyclin D1 promoter and mediates cell cycle progression at G(1) phase as a downstream target of focal adhesion kinase (FAK). From Homo sapiens (Human).
   4886..4939    +  promoter       U6 promoter (fragment): RNA polymerase III promoter for human U6 snRNA
   4981..5569    +  misc_feature   WPRE: woodchuck hepatitis virus posttranscriptional regulatory element
   5620..5639    +  misc_feature   cPPT/CTS (fragment): central polypurine tract and central termination sequence of HIV-1
   5641..5874    +  LTR            3' LTR (ΔU3): self-inactivating 3' long terminal repeat (LTR) from HIV-1
   5952..6073    +  polyA_signal   SV40 poly(A) signal: SV40 polyadenylation signal
   6113..6248    +  rep_origin     SV40 ori: SV40 origin of replication
   6269..6287    -  promoter       T7 promoter: promoter for bacteriophage T7 RNA polymerase
   6295..6450    +  CDS            lacZα (fragment): LacZα fragment of β-galactosidase; lacZ fragment
   6455..6883    +  rep_origin     f1 ori (sequence partly withheld): f1 bacteriophage origin of replication; arrow indicates direction of (+) strand synthesis
   6936..7040    +  promoter       AmpR promoter: bla
   7041..7901    +  CDS            AmpR: β-lactamase; bla; confers resistance to ampicillin, carbenicillin, and related antibiotics
   8072..8660    +  rep_origin     ori: high-copy-number ColE1/pMB1/pBR322/pUC origin of replication
   8843..8935    +  CDS            lacI (fragment): lac repressor; lacI; The lac repressor binds to the lac operator to inhibit transcription in E. coli. This inhibition can be relieved by adding lactose or isopropyl-β-D-thiogalactopyranoside (IPTG).
   8948..8969    +  protein_bind   CAP binding site: CAP binding activates transcription in the presence of cAMP. E. coli catabolite activator protein
   8984..9014    +  promoter       lac promoter: promoter for the E. coli lac operon
   9022..9038    +  protein_bind   lac operator: The lac repressor binds to the lac operator to inhibit transcription in E. coli. This inhibition can be relieved by adding lactose or isopropyl-β-D-thiogalactopyranoside (IPTG). lac repressor encoded by lacI
   9083..9101    +  promoter       T3 promoter: promoter for bacteriophage T3 RNA polymerase
