[The description below was written by a language model from this plasmid's Addgene catalogue record and pLannotate feature annotations shown in this document.]
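Description:
TFORF0992 is a lentiviral mammalian expression plasmid built on the pLX_TRC317 backbone that carries a human KLF8 open reading frame, one member of a barcoded transcription factor ORF collection. It is propagated in E. coli through a high-copy ColE1/pUC-type origin with ampicillin resistance (AmpR under its own bla promoter). An f1 origin and remnants of a lac/lacZα cloning region flanked by T3 and T7 promoters are also present in the bacterial portion. The depositor notes that the plasmid can recombine, as is common for LTR-containing vectors.

The viral cassette has a third-generation, self-inactivating layout. An RSV promoter drives a truncated HIV-1 5' LTR, followed by the Ψ packaging signal with a partial gag sequence, the Rev response element for Rev-dependent export of the genomic RNA, a cPPT/CTS element, and a ΔU3 3' LTR with a downstream SV40 polyadenylation signal. Within the provirus, an SV40 early promoter/origin region drives puromycin N-acetyltransferase for selection of transduced cells. A separate EF-1α promoter drives KLF8, a Krüppel-like factor that binds CACCC-box elements and can act as repressor or activator. The WPRE sits downstream of the ORF to enhance transcript expression. The insert corresponds to a specific KLF8 isoform listed by the depositor, and the annotation matches KLF8 over about 690 nt of the stated 860 bp insert. The unique 24-bp barcode is not annotated in the feature table, so its exact position is not stated. A short U6 promoter fragment lies between the ORF and the WPRE.

The construct is intended for stable KLF8 overexpression, particularly in pooled screens where barcodes identify the transcription factor in each cell.
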