Addgene plasmid #142254: TFORF0992
Purpose: Lentiviral vector for overexpressing transcription factor ORFs with unique 24-bp barcodes. Barcodes facilitate identification of transcription factors in pooled screens.
Depositing lab: Feng Zhang. Depositing organization: Broad Institute. Publication: A transcription factor atlas of directed differentiation. Joung J, Ma S, Tay T, Geiger-Schuller KR, Kirchgatterer PC, Verdine VK, Guo B, Arias-Garcia MA, Allen WE, Singh A, Kuksenko O, Abudayyeh OO, Gootenberg JS, Fu Z, Macrae RK, Buenrostro JD, Regev A, Zhang F. Cell. 2023 Jan 5;186(1):209-229.e26. doi: 10.1016/j.cell.2022.11.026. PubMed 36608654.
Backbone
  Vector backbone: pLX_TRC317
  Backbone manufacturer: Broad Institute Genetic Perturbation Platform
  Backbone size w/o insert (bp): 8264
  Vector type: Mammalian Expression, Lentiviral
  Selectable markers: Puromycin
Growth in bacteria
  Bacterial resistance: Ampicillin, 100 μg/mL
  Growth temperature: 37°C
  Growth strain: NEB Stable
  Copy number: High Copy
Gene/Insert
  Gene/Insert name: KLF8
  Species: H. sapiens (human)
  Insert size (bp): 860
  Entrez Gene: KLF8 (a.k.a. BKLF3, ZNF741)
  Promoter: EF1a
  Cloning method: Unknown
  Sequencing primers: 5′ GGGTGGAGACTGAAGTTAGGCCAG; 3′ CACATAGCGTAAAAGGAGCAACATAG
Terms and licenses: Academic/Nonprofit Terms; Industry Terms: Not Available to Industry
Depositor comments: NM_001324099,ENST00000640927 . The transcription factor ORF portion of this plasmid was synthesized by Genewiz. Please test multiple small colonies in case of plasmid recombination. To make this collection available in a timely manner, a portion of this collection was not fully sequenced by Addgene. If an Addgene verified full plasmid sequence is not available, please contact us prior to placing an order to request the full sequence.
How to cite: TFORF0992 was a gift from Feng Zhang (Addgene plasmid # 142254 ; http://n2t.net/addgene:142254 ; RRID:Addgene_142254)
