>Addgene plasmid #142254 | TFORF0992 | depositor partial sequence | sequence record 278900 | Insert
ACCGCCACCATGAGCCTCCCGGAGGACGGCATGAGTTCTGGACACTTCAGGAGTCCTCAGCTAGTGACAT
GGTCGGTCACTGCTTCTGTTCGGAACAGAGATCCCCCTGAGATAGAATACAGAAGTAATATGACTTCTCC
AACACTCCTGGATGCCAACCCCATGGAGAACCCAGCACTGTTTAATGACATCAAGATTGAGCCCCCAGAA
GAACTTTTGGCTAGTGATTTCAGCCTGCCCCAAGTGGAACCAGTTGACCTCTCCTTTCACAAGCCCAAGG
CTCCTCTCCAGCCTGCTAGCATGCTACAAGCTCCAATACGTCCCCCCAAGCCACAGTCTTCTCCCCAGAC
CCTTGTGGTGTCCACGTCAACATCTGACATGAGCACTTCAGCAAACATTCCTACTGTTCTGACCCCAGGC
TCTGTCCTGACCTCCTCTCAGAGCACTGGTAGCCAGCAGATCTTACATGTCATTCACACTATCCCCTCAG
TCAGTCTGCCAAATAAGATGGGTGGCCTGAAGACCATCCCAGTGGTAGTGCAGTCTCTGCCCATGGTGTA
TACTACTTTGCCTGCAGATGGGGGCCCTGCAGCCATTACAGTCCCACTCATTGGAGGAGATGGTAAAAAT
GCTGGATCAGTGAAAGTTGACCCCACCTCCATGTCTCCACTGGAAATTCCAAGTGACAGTGAGGAGAGTA
CAATTGAGAGTGGATCCTCAGCCTTGCAGAGTCTGCAGGGACTACAGCAAGAGAGAGAAGCCTTATAGTA
ATGAACTAGTCCGTAACTTGAAAGTATTTCGATTTCTTGGCTTTATATATCTTGTGGAAAGGACGACTCA
AGGACTAACCGAGACGTTGC
