>Addgene plasmid #142254 | TFORF0992 | depositor partial sequence | sequence record 278901 | Barcode
CTCAAGGACTAACCGAGACGTTGC
